>Addgene plasmid #192343 | tet pLKO.1-shNUP37 v1 puro | addgene full sequence | sequence record 375219 | Addgene NGS Result
TTGGGGTTGCGCCTTTTCCAAGGCAGCCCTGGGTTTGCGCAGGGACGCGGCTGCTCTGGGCGTGGTTCCG
GGAAACGCAGCGGCGCCGACCCTGGGTCTCGCACATTCTTCACGTCCGTTCGCAGCGTCACCCGGATCTT
CGCCGCTACCCTTGTGGGCCCCCCGGCGACGCTTCCTGCTCCGCCCCTAAGTCGGGAAGGTTCCTTGCGG
TTCGCGGCGTGCCGGACGTGACAAACGGAAGCCGCACGTCTCACTAGTACCCTCGCAGACGGACAGCGCC
AGGGAGCAATGGCAGCGCGCCGACCGCGATGGGCTGTGGCCAATAGCGGCTGCTCAGCAGGGCGCGCCGA
GAGCAGCGGCCGGGAAGGGGCGGTGCGGGAGGCGGGGTGTGGGGCGGTAGTGTGGGCCCTGTTCCTGCCC
GCGCGGTGTTCCGCATTCTGCAAGCCTCCGGAGCGCACGTCGGCAGTCGGCTCCCTCGTTGACCGAATCA
CCGACCTCTCTCCCCAGGGGGATCTGTGAGTTTGGGGACCCTTGATTGTTCTTTCTTTTTCGCTATTGTA
AAATTCATGTTATATGGAGGGGGCAAAGTTTTCAGGGTGTTGTTTAGAATGGGAAGATGTCCCTTGTATC
ACCATGGACCCTCATGATAATTTTGTTTCTTTCACTTTCTACTCTGTTGACAACCATTGTCTCCTCTTAT
TTTCTTTTCATTTTCTGTAACTTTTTCGTTAAACTTTAGCTTGCATTTGTAACGAATTTTTAAATTCACT
TTTGTTTATTTGTCAGATTGTAAGTACTTTCTCTAATCACTTTTTTTTCAAGGCAATCAGGGTATATTAT
ATTGTACTTCAGCACAGTTTTAGAGAACAATTGTTATAATTAAATGATAAGGTAGAATATTTCTGCATAT
AAATTCTGGCTGGCGTGGAAATATTCTTATTGGTAGAAACAACTACATCCTGGTCATCATCCTGCCTTTC
TCTTTATGGTTACAATGATATACACTGTTTGAGATGAGGATAAAATACTCTGAGTCCAAACCGGGCCCCT
CTGCTAACCATGTTCATGCCTTCTTCTTTTTCCTACAGCTCCTGGGCAACGTGCTGGTTATTGTGCTGTC
TCATCATTTTGGCAAAGAATTGTAATACGACTCACTATAGGGCGAATTGATATGTCTAGATTAGATAAAA
GTAAAGTGATTAACAGCGCATTAGAGCTGCTTAATGAGGTCGGAATCGAAGGTTTAACAACCCGTAAACT
CGCCCAGAAGCTAGGTGTAGAGCAGCCTACATTGTATTGGCATGTAAAAAATAAGCGGGCTTTGCTCGAC
GCCTTAGCCATTGAGATGTTAGATAGGCACCATACTCACTTTTGCCCTTTAGAAGGGGAAAGCTGGCAAG
ATTTTTTACGTAATAACGCTAAAAGTTTTAGATGTGCTTTACTAAGTCATCGCGATGGAGCAAAAGTACA
TTTAGGTACACGGCCTACAGAAAAACAGTATGAAACTCTCGAAAATCAATTAGCCTTTTTATGCCAACAA
GGTTTTTCACTAGAGAATGCATTATATGCACTCAGCGCTGTGGGGCATTTTACTTTAGGTTGCGTATTGG
AAGATCAAGAGCATCAAGTCGCTAAAGAAGAAAGGGAAACACCTACTACTGATAGTATGCCGCCATTATT
ACGACAAGCTATCGAATTATTTGATCACCAAGGTGCAGAGCCAGCCTTCTTATTCGGCCTTGAATTGATC
ATATGCGGATTAGAAAAACAACTTAAATGTGAAAGTGGGTCCGCGTACAGCGGCTCCCGGGAGTTCTAGG
GATCTGCCCCTCTCCCTCCCCCCCCCCTAACGTTACTGGCCGAAGCCGCTTGGAATAAGGCCGGTGTGCG
TTTGTCTATATGTTATTTTCCACCATATTGCCGTCTTTTGGCAATGTGAGGGCCCGGAAACCTGGCCCTG
TCTTCTTGACGAGCATTCCTAGGGGTCTTTCCCCTCTCGCCAAAGGAATGCAAGGTCTGTTGAATGTCGT
GAAGGAAGCAGTTCCTCTGGAAGCTTCTTGAAGACAAACAACGTCTGTAGCGACCCTTTGCAGGCAGCGG
AACCCCCCACCTGGCGACAGGTGCCTCTGCGGCCAAAAGCCACGTGTATAAGATACACCTGCAAAGGCGG
CACAACCCCAGTGCCACGTTGTGAGTTGGATAGTTGTGGAAAGAGTCAAATGGCTCTCCTCAAGCGTATT
CAACAAGGGGCTGAAGGATGCCCAGAAGGTACCCCATTGTATGGGATCTGATCTGGGGCCTCGGTGCACA
TGCTTTACATGTGTTTAGTCGAGGTTAAAAAAACGTCTAGGCCCCCCGAACCACGGGGACGTGGTTTTCC
TTTGAAAAACACGATGATAAGGATCCACCGGAGCTTACCATGACCGAGTACAAGCCCACGGTGCGCCTCG
CCACCCGCGACGACGTCCCCAGGGCCGTACGCACCCTCGCCGCCGCGTTCGCCGACTACCCCGCCACGCG
CCACACCGTCGATCCGGACCGCCACATCGAGCGGGTCACCGAGCTGCAAGAACTCTTCCTCACGCGCGTC
GGGCTCGACATCGGCAAGGTGTGGGTCGCGGACGACGGCGCCGCGGTGGCGGTCTGGACCACGCCGGAGA
GCGTCGAAGCGGGGGCGGTGTTCGCCGAGATCGGCCCGCGCATGGCCGAGTTGAGCGGTTCCCGGCTGGC
CGCGCAGCAACAGATGGAAGGCCTCCTGGCGCCGCACCGGCCCAAGGAGCCCGCGTGGTTCCTGGCCACC
GTCGGCGTCTCGCCCGACCACCAGGGCAAGGGTCTGGGCAGCGCCGTCGTGCTCCCCGGAGTGGAGGCGG
CCGAGCGCGCCGGGGTGCCCGCCTTCCTGGAGACCTCCGCGCCCCGCAACCTCCCCTTCTACGAGCGGCT
CGGCTTCACCGTCACCGCCGACGTCGAGGTGCCCGAAGGACCGCGCACCTGGTGCATGACCCGCAAGCCC
GGTGCCTGACGCCCGCCCCACGACCCGCAGCGCCCGACCGAAAGGAGCGCACGACCCCATGCATCGGTAC
CTTTAAGACCAATGACTTACAAGGCAGCTGTAGATCTTAGCCACTTTTTAAAAGAAAAGGGGGGACTGGA
AGGGCTAATTCACTCCCAACGAAGACAAGATCTGCTTTTTGCTTGTACTGGGTCTCTCTGGTTAGACCAG
ATCTGAGCCTGGGAGCTCTCTGGCTAACTAGGGAACCCACTGCTTAAGCCTCAATAAAGCTTGCCTTGAG
TGCTTCAAGTAGTGTGTGCCCGTCTGTTGTGTGACTCTGGTAACTAGAGATCCCTCAGACCCTTTTAGTC
AGTGTGGAAAATCTCTAGCAGTAGTAGTTCATGTCATCTTATTATTCAGTATTTATAACTTGCAAAGAAA
TGAATATCAGAGAGTGAGAGGAACTTGTTTATTGCAGCTTATAATGGTTACAAATAAAGCAATAGCATCA
CAAATTTCACAAATAAAGCATTTTTTTCACTGCATTCTAGTTGTGGTTTGTCCAAACTCATCAATGTATC
TTATCATGTCTGGCTCTAGCTATCCCGCCCCTAACTCCGCCCATCCCGCCCCTAACTCCGCCCAGTTCCG
CCCATTCTCCGCCCCATGGCTGACTAATTTTTTTTATTTATGCAGAGGCCGAGGCCGCCTCGGCCTCTGA
GCTATTCCAGAAGTAGTGAGGAGGCTTTTTTGGAGGCCTAGGGACGTACCCAATTCGCCCTATAGTGAGT
CGTATTACGCGCGCTCACTGGCCGTCGTTTTACAACGTCGTGACTGGGAAAACCCTGGCGTTACCCAACT
TAATCGCCTTGCAGCACATCCCCCTTTCGCCAGCTGGCGTAATAGCGAAGAGGCCCGCACCGATCGCCCT
TCCCAACAGTTGCGCAGCCTGAATGGCGAATGGG
[124 nt withheld, positions 3955-4078]
C
[91 nt withheld, positions 4080-4170]
A
[49 nt withheld, positions 4172-4220]
CCTTTGACGTTGGAGTCCACGTTCTTT
[37 nt withheld, positions 4248-4284]
ACCCTATCTCGGTCTATTCTTTTGATTTATAAGGGATTTTGCCGATTTCGGCCTATTGGTTAAAAAATGA
GCTGATTTAACAAAAATTTAACGCGAATTTTAACAAAATATTAACGCTTACAATTTAGGTGGCACTTTTC
GGGGAAATGTGCGCGGAACCCCTATTTGTTTATTTTTCTAAATACATTCAAATATGTATCCGCTCATGAG
ACAATAACCCTGATAAATGCTTCAATAATATTGAAAAAGGAAGAGTATGAGTATTCAACATTTCCGTGTC
GCCCTTATTCCCTTTTTTGCGGCATTTTGCCTTCCTGTTTTTGCTCACCCAGAAACGCTGGTGAAAGTAA
AAGATGCTGAAGATCAGTTGGGTGCACGAGTGGGTTACATCGAACTGGATCTCAACAGCGGTAAGATCCT
TGAGAGTTTTCGCCCCGAAGAACGTTTTCCAATGATGAGCACTTTTAAAGTTCTGCTATGTGGCGCGGTA
TTATCCCGTATTGACGCCGGGCAAGAGCAACTCGGTCGCCGCATACACTATTCTCAGAATGACTTGGTTG
AGTACTCACCAGTCACAGAAAAGCATCTTACGGATGGCATGACAGTAAGAGAATTATGCAGTGCTGCCAT
AACCATGAGTGATAACACTGCGGCCAACTTACTTCTGACAACGATCGGAGGACCGAAGGAGCTAACCGCT
TTTTTGCACAACATGGGGGATCATGTAACTCGCCTTGATCGTTGGGAACCGGAGCTGAATGAAGCCATAC
CAAACGACGAGCGTGACACCACGATGCCTGTAGCAATGGCAACAACGTTGCGCAAACTATTAACTGGCGA
ACTACTTACTCTAGCTTCCCGGCAACAATTAATAGACTGGATGGAGGCGGATAAAGTTGCAGGACCACTT
CTGCGCTCGGCCCTTCCGGCTGGCTGGTTTATTGCTGATAAATCTGGAGCCGGTGAGCGTGGGTCTCGCG
GTATCATTGCAGCACTGGGGCCAGATGGTAAGCCCTCCCGTATCGTAGTTATCTACACGACGGGGAGTCA
GGCAACTATGGATGAACGAAATAGACAGATCGCTGAGATAGGTGCCTCACTGATTAAGCATTGGTAACTG
TCAGACCAAGTTTACTCATATATACTTTAGATTGATTTAAAACTTCATTTTTAATTTAAAAGGATCTAGG
TGAAGATCCTTTTTGATAATCTCATGACCAAAATCCCTTAACGTGAGTTTTCGTTCCACTGAGCGTCAGA
CCCCGTAGAAAAGATCAAAGGATCTTCTTGAGATCCTTTTTTTCTGCGCGTAATCTGCTGCTTGCAAACA
AAAAAACCACCGCTACCAGCGGTGGTTTGTTTGCCGGATCAAGAGCTACCAACTCTTTTTCCGAAGGTAA
CTGGCTTCAGCAGAGCGCAGATACCAAATACTGTTCTTCTAGTGTAGCCGTAGTTAGGCCACCACTTCAA
GAACTCTGTAGCACCGCCTACATACCTCGCTCTGCTAATCCTGTTACCAGTGGCTGCTGCCAGTGGCGAT
AAGTCGTGTCTTACCGGGTTGGACTCAAGACGATAGTTACCGGATAAGGCGCAGCGGTCGGGCTGAACGG
GGGGTTCGTGCACACAGCCCAGCTTGGAGCGAACGACCTACACCGAACTGAGATACCTACAGCGTGAGCT
ATGAGAAAGCGCCACGCTTCCCGAAGGGAGAAAGGCGGACAGGTATCCGGTAAGCGGCAGGGTCGGAACA
GGAGAGCGCACGAGGGAGCTTCCAGGGGGAAACGCCTGGTATCTTTATAGTCCTGTCGGGTTTCGCCACC
TCTGACTTGAGCGTCGATTTTTGTGATGCTCGTCAGGGGGGCGGAGCCTATGGAAAAACGCCAGCAACGC
GGCCTTTTTACGGTTCCTGGCCTTTTGCTGGCCTTTTGCTCACATGTTCTTTCCTGCGTTATCCCCTGAT
TCTGTGGATAACCGTATTACCGCCTTTGAGTGAGCTGATACCGCTCGCCGCAGCCGAACGACCGAGCGCA
GCGAGTCAGTGAGCGAGGAAGCGGAAGAGCGCCCAATACGCAAACCGCCTCTCCCCGCGCGTTGGCCGAT
TCATTAATGCAGCTGGCACGACAGGTTTCCCGACTGGAAAGCGGGCAGTGAGCGCAACGCAATTAATGTG
AGTTAGCTCACTCATTAGGCACCCCAGGCTTTACACTTTATGCTTCCGGCTCGTATGTTGTGTGGAATTG
TGAGCGGATAACAATTTCACACAGGAAACAGCTATGACCATGATTACGCCAAGCGCGCAATTAACCCTCA
CTAAAGGGAACAAAAGCTGGAGCTGCAAGCTTAATGTAGTCTTATGCAATACTCTTGTAGTCTTGCAACA
TGGTAACGATGAGTTAGCAACATGCCTTACAAGGAGAGAAAAAGCACCGTGCATGCCGATTGGTGGAAGT
AAGGTGGTACGATCGTGCCTTATTAGGAAGGCAACAGACGGGTCTGACATGGATTGGACGAACCACTGAA
TTGCCGCATTGCAGAGATATTGTATTTAAGTGCCTAGCTCGATACATAAACGGGTCTCTCTGGTTAGACC
AGATCTGAGCCTGGGAGCTCTCTGGCTAACTAGGGAACCCACTGCTTAAGCCTCAATAAAGCTTGCCTTG
AGTGCTTCAAGTAGTGTGTGCCCGTCTGTTGTGTGACTCTGGTAACTAGAGATCCCTCAGACCCTTTTAG
TCAGTGTGGAAAATCTCTAGCAGTGGCGCCCGAACAGGGACTTGAAAGCGAAAGGGAAACCAGAGGAGCT
CTCTCGACGCAGGACTCGGCTTGCTGAAGCGCGCACGGCAAGAGGCGAGGGGCGGCGACTGGTGAGTACG
CCAAAAATTTTGACTAGCGGAGGCTAGAAGGAGAGAGATGGGTGCGAGAGCGTCAGTATTAAGCGGGGGA
GAATTAGATCGCGATGGGAAAAAATTCGGTTAAGGCCAGGGGGAAAGAAAAAATATAAATTAAAACATAT
AGTATGGGCAAGCAGGGAGCTAGAACGATTCGCAGTTAATCCTGGCCTGTTAGAAACATCAGAAGGCTGT
AGACAAATACTGGGACAGCTACAACCATCCCTTCAGACAGGATCAGAAGAACTTAGATCATTATATAATA
CAGTAGCAACCCTCTATTGTGTGCATCAAAGGATAGAGATAAAAGACACCAAGGAAGCTTTAGACAAGAT
AGAGGAAGAGCAAAACAAAAGTAAGACCACCGCACAGCAAGCGGCCGCTGATCTTCAGACCTGGAGGAGG
AGATATGAGGGACAATTGGAGAAGTGAATTATATAAATATAAAGTAGTAAAAATTGAACCATTAGGAGTA
GCACCCACCAAGGCAAAGAGAAGAGTGGTGCAGAGAGAAAAAAGAGCAGTGGGAATAGGAGCTTTGTTCC
TTGGGTTCTTGGGAGCAGCAGGAAGCACTATGGGCGCAGCGTCAATGACGCTGACGGTACAGGCCAGACA
ATTATTGTCTGGTATAGTGCAGCAGCAGAACAATTTGCTGAGGGCTATTGAGGCGCAACAGCATCTGTTG
CAACTCACAGTCTGGGGCATCAAGCAGCTCCAGGCAAGAATCCTGGCTGTGGAAAGATACCTAAAGGATC
AACAGCTCCTGGGGATTTGGGGTTGCTCTGGAAAACTCATTTGCACCACTGCTGTGCCTTGGAATGCTAG
TTGGAGTAATAAATCTCTGGAACAGATTTGGAATCACACGACCTGGATGGAGTGGGACAGAGAAATTAAC
AATTACACAAGCTTAATACACTCCTTAATTGAAGAATCGCAAAACCAGCAAGAAAAGAATGAACAAGAAT
TATTGGAATTAGATAAATGGGCAAGTTTGTGGAATTGGTTTAACATAACAAATTGGCTGTGGTATATAAA
ATTATTCATAATGATAGTAGGAGGCTTGGTAGGTTTAAGAATAGTTTTTGCTGTACTTTCTATAGTGAAT
AGAGTTAGGCAGGGATATTCACCATTATCGTTTCAGACCCACCTCCCAACCCCGAGGGGACCCGACAGGC
CCGAAGGAATAGAAGAAGAAGGTGGAGAGAGAGACAGAGACAGATCCATTCGATTAGTGAACGGATCTCG
ACGGTATCGATCACGAGACTAGCCTCGAGCGGCCGCAATATTTGCATGTCGCTATGTGTTCTGGGAAATC
ACCATAAACGTGAAATCCCTATCAGTGATAGAGACTTATAAGTTCCCTATCAGTGATAGAGACACCGGCA
TTGCCTCCAGTAATCAAATCTGCAGATTTGATTACTGGAGGCAATGTTTTTGAATTCTCGACCTCGAGAC
AAATGGCAGTATTCATCCACAATTTTAAAAGAAAAGGGGGGATTGGGGGGTACAGTGCAGGGGAAAGAAT
AGTAGACATAATAGCAACAGACATACAAACTAAAGAATTACAAAAACAAATTACAAAAATTCAAAATTTT
CGGGTTTATTACAGGGACAGCAGAGATCCACTTTGGCCGCGGCTCGAGGGGG
Features (pLannotate 1.2.2; 29 found; start..end, strand, type, name):
    516..1088    +  intron         β-globin intron: intron from rabbit β-globin gene
   1143..1161    +  promoter       T7 promoter: promoter for bacteriophage T7 RNA polymerase
   1172..1792    +  CDS            tetR: TETR2_ECOLX - Experimental evidence at protein level: Swiss-Prot protein existence level 1. TetR is the repressor of the tetracycline resistance element; its N-terminal region forms a helix-turn-helix structure and binds DNA. Binding of tetracycline to TetR reduces the repressor affinity for the tetracycline resistance gene (tetA) promoter operator sites. From Escherichia coli.
   1938..2400    +  misc_feature   IRES: internal ribosome entry site (IRES) of the encephalomyocarditis virus (EMCV)
   2420..3019    +  CDS            PuroR: puromycin N-acetyltransferase; pac from Streptomyces alboniger; confers resistance to puromycin
   3062..3145    +  CDS            nef (fragment): NEF_HV1Z2 - Experimental evidence at protein level: Swiss-Prot protein existence level 1. Extracellular Nef protein targets CD4(+) T-lymphocytes for apoptosis by interacting with CXCR4 surface receptors. From Human immunodeficiency virus type 1 group M subtype D (isolate Z2/CDC-Z34) (HIV-1).
   3147..3380    +  LTR            3' LTR (ΔU3): self-inactivating 3' long terminal repeat (LTR) from HIV-1
   3452..3573    +  polyA_signal   SV40 poly(A) signal: SV40 polyadenylation signal
   3613..3748    +  rep_origin     SV40 ori: SV40 origin of replication
   3769..3787    -  promoter       T7 promoter: promoter for bacteriophage T7 RNA polymerase
   3795..3950    +  CDS            lacZα (fragment): LacZα fragment of β-galactosidase; lacZ fragment
   3955..4383    +  rep_origin     f1 ori (sequence partly withheld): f1 bacteriophage origin of replication; arrow indicates direction of (+) strand synthesis
   4436..4540    +  promoter       AmpR promoter: bla
   4541..5401    +  CDS            AmpR: β-lactamase; bla; confers resistance to ampicillin, carbenicillin, and related antibiotics
   5572..6160    +  rep_origin     ori: high-copy-number ColE1/pMB1/pBR322/pUC origin of replication
   6343..6435    +  CDS            lacI (fragment): lac repressor; lacI; The lac repressor binds to the lac operator to inhibit transcription in E. coli. This inhibition can be relieved by adding lactose or isopropyl-β-D-thiogalactopyranoside (IPTG).
   6448..6469    +  protein_bind   CAP binding site: CAP binding activates transcription in the presence of cAMP. E. coli catabolite activator protein
   6484..6514    +  promoter       lac promoter: promoter for the E. coli lac operon
   6522..6538    +  protein_bind   lac operator: The lac repressor binds to the lac operator to inhibit transcription in E. coli. This inhibition can be relieved by adding lactose or isopropyl-β-D-thiogalactopyranoside (IPTG). lac repressor encoded by lacI
   6583..6601    +  promoter       T3 promoter: promoter for bacteriophage T3 RNA polymerase
   6629..6855    +  promoter       RSV promoter: Rous sarcoma virus enhancer/promoter
   6856..7036    +  LTR            5' LTR (truncated): truncated 5' long terminal repeat (LTR) from HIV-1
   7083..7208    +  misc_feature   HIV-1 Ψ: packaging signal of human immunodeficiency virus type 1
   7192..7555    +  CDS            HIV-1 gag (fragment): gag protein from human immunodeficiency virus 1; gag
   7701..7934    +  misc_feature   RRE: The Rev response element (RRE) of HIV-1 allows for Rev-dependent mRNA export from the nucleus to the cytoplasm.
   8311..8411    +  CDS            Rev (fragment): human immunodeficiency virus 1 (HIV-1) Rev protein; rev; enhances nuclear export of unspliced and incompletely spliced viral mRNAs
   8452..8546    +  promoter       H1-2O2 promoter: doxycycline-inducible variant of the human H1 RNA promoter (Henriksen et al., 2007)
   8647..8764    +  misc_feature   cPPT/CTS: central polypurine tract and central termination sequence of HIV-1
   8813..507     +  promoter       hPGK promoter (across the origin): human phosphoglycerate kinase 1 promoter
