[The description below was written by a language model from this plasmid's Addgene catalogue record and pLannotate feature annotations shown in this document.]
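Description:
tet pLKO.1-shNUP37 v1 puro is a lentiviral vector for doxycycline-inducible knockdown of human NUP37, a nuclear pore complex component, built on the tet pLKO.1 puro backbone. It is propagated in E. coli through a high-copy ColE1/pUC-type origin with ampicillin selection (AmpR), and it also carries an f1 origin and remnants of lac and phage promoter elements from the parental cloning vector. The viral portion has a third-generation, self-inactivating layout: an RSV promoter drives a truncated HIV-1 5' LTR, followed by the Ψ packaging signal with a partial gag sequence, the Rev response element for Rev-dependent export of the genomic RNA, a cPPT/CTS, and a ΔU3 3' LTR. An SV40 polyadenylation signal and SV40 origin lie downstream of the 3' LTR.

The payload has two parts that work together. The NUP37-targeting short hairpin, cloned between retained AgeI and EcoRI sites, sits downstream of the H1-2O2 promoter, a variant of the human H1 RNA polymerase III promoter carrying tet operator sites. The hairpin itself is not annotated as a separate feature in the table. A second cassette uses the human PGK promoter, followed by a rabbit β-globin intron, to express the TetR repressor and, through an EMCV IRES, puromycin N-acetyltransferase. TetR made from the same provirus binds the operators and holds the hairpin silent. Adding tetracycline or doxycycline releases TetR and permits shRNA transcription. Puromycin selects for transduced mammalian cells. The construct is one version ("v1") of an inducible NUP37 hairpin, suited to generating stable cell lines in which NUP37 depletion can be switched on at a chosen time.
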