Addgene plasmid #192343: tet pLKO.1-shNUP37 v1 puro
Purpose: Lentiviral expression vector for an inducible shNUP37 v1
Depositing lab: Kevin Janes. Depositing organization: University of Virginia. Publication: Nucleocytoplasmic transport of active HER2 causes fractional escape from the DCIS-like state. Wang L, Paudel BB, McKnight RA, Janes KA. Nat Commun. 2023 Apr 13;14(1):2110. doi: 10.1038/s41467-023-37914-x. PubMed 37055441.
Backbone
  Vector backbone: tet pLKO.1 puro
  Backbone manufacturer: Addgene #21915
  Vector type: Lentiviral
Growth in bacteria
  Bacterial resistance: Ampicillin, 100 μg/mL
  Growth temperature: 30°C
  Growth strain: NEB Stable
  Copy number: High Copy
Gene/Insert
  Gene/Insert name: shNUP37 v1
  gRNA/shRNA sequence: CATTGCCTCCAGTAATCAAAT
  Species: H. sapiens (human)
  Entrez Gene: NUP37 (a.k.a. MCPH24, p37)
  Cloning method: Restriction Enzyme; 5′ cloning site AgeI (not destroyed); 3′ cloning site EcoRI (not destroyed)
Terms and licenses: Academic/Nonprofit Terms; Industry Terms: Not Available to Industry
How to cite: tet pLKO.1-shNUP37 v1 puro was a gift from Kevin Janes (Addgene plasmid # 192343 ; http://n2t.net/addgene:192343 ; RRID:Addgene_192343)
